Addgene plasmid #215394: pB-T-PAF-Clu AB2
Purpose: High expression of the Clusterin(V389K) mutant for purification.
Depositing lab: Franz-Ulrich Hartl. Depositing organization: Max Planck Institute of Biochemistry.
Backbone
  Vector backbone: pB-T-PAF
  Backbone size w/o insert (bp): 7244
  Vector type: Mammalian Expression
  Selectable markers: Puromycin
Growth in bacteria
  Bacterial resistance: Ampicillin, 100 μg/mL
  Growth temperature: 37°C
  Growth strain: DH5alpha
  Copy number: High Copy
Gene/Insert
  Gene/Insert name: CLU
  Species: H. sapiens (human)
  Mutation: p.Val389Lys
  Entrez Gene: CLU (a.k.a. AAG4, APO-J, APOJ, CLI, CLU1, CLU2, KUB1, NA1/NA2, SGP-2, SGP2, SP-40, TRPM-2, TRPM2)
  Promoter: tetO
  Cloning method: Gene Synthesis
Terms and licenses: Academic/Nonprofit Terms; Industry Terms: Not Available to Industry
How to cite: pB-T-PAF-Clu AB2 was a gift from Franz-Ulrich Hartl (Addgene plasmid # 215394 ; http://n2t.net/addgene:215394 ; RRID:Addgene_215394)
