[The description below was written by a language model from this plasmid's Addgene catalogue record and pLannotate feature annotations shown in this document.]
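Description:
pB-T-PAF-Clu AB2 is a mammalian expression plasmid built on the pB-T-PAF backbone for tetracycline/doxycycline-regulated, high-level production of a human clusterin (CLU, also known as apolipoprotein J) mutant carrying the p.Val389Lys substitution, intended for protein purification. It is propagated in E. coli as a high-copy plasmid through a ColE1/pUC-type origin with ampicillin selection from the bla gene. pBluescript-derived remnants are also annotated, including an f1 origin, a lacZα fragment, lac promoter/operator elements, and flanking T7 and T3 promoters.

The expression cassette begins with a Tet-responsive promoter, annotated as seven repeated tet operator units followed by a minimal promoter segment. It drives the synthesized CLU coding sequence of about 1.35 kb and ends in a bovine growth hormone polyadenylation signal. Transcription from such a promoter depends on a tetracycline-controlled transactivator, which is not annotated on this plasmid and so would presumably be supplied by the host cell line or a companion construct. Downstream lie an FRT site and an SV40 early promoter driving the puromycin N-acetyltransferase gene with SV40 polyadenylation signals, which allows selection of stably transfected mammalian cells. No epitope or affinity tag is annotated or listed for the insert.

The backbone name and a short baculovirus FP25-derived fragment, a sequence that often accompanies piggyBac transposon arms, hint at a piggyBac-type integrating vector. However, no transposon terminal repeats are annotated and the record does not state this. The sequenced plasmid is 7,601 nt, which is shorter than the listed 7,244 bp backbone plus the insert would suggest, so the backbone figure probably includes sequence replaced during cloning.
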