Features (pLannotate 1.2.2; 32 found; start..end, strand, type, name):
     98..456     -  rep_origin     f1 ori (sequence partly withheld): f1 bacteriophage origin of replication; arrow indicates direction of (+) strand synthesis
    461..618     -  CDS            lacZα (fragment): LacZα fragment of β-galactosidase; lacZ fragment
    621..639     +  promoter       T7 promoter: promoter for bacteriophage T7 RNA polymerase
   1139..1159    +  promoter       tight TRE promoter (fragment): Tet-responsive promoter PTight, consisting of seven tet operator sequences followed by the minimal CMV promoter
   1176..1196    +  promoter       tight TRE promoter (fragment): Tet-responsive promoter PTight, consisting of seven tet operator sequences followed by the minimal CMV promoter
   1213..1233    +  promoter       tight TRE promoter (fragment): Tet-responsive promoter PTight, consisting of seven tet operator sequences followed by the minimal CMV promoter
   1250..1270    +  promoter       tight TRE promoter (fragment): Tet-responsive promoter PTight, consisting of seven tet operator sequences followed by the minimal CMV promoter
   1287..1307    +  promoter       tight TRE promoter (fragment): Tet-responsive promoter PTight, consisting of seven tet operator sequences followed by the minimal CMV promoter
   1324..1344    +  promoter       tight TRE promoter (fragment): Tet-responsive promoter PTight, consisting of seven tet operator sequences followed by the minimal CMV promoter
   1361..1381    +  promoter       tight TRE promoter (fragment): Tet-responsive promoter PTight, consisting of seven tet operator sequences followed by the minimal CMV promoter
   1396..1417    +  promoter       H1-2O2 promoter (fragment): doxycycline-inducible variant of the human H1 RNA promoter (Henriksen et al., 2007)
   1426..1471    +  promoter       TRE3GV promoter (fragment): 3rd-generation Tet-responsive promoter that can be activated by binding of Tet-On® 3G, optimized for retroviral and lentiviral vectors
   1566..2912    +  CDS            CLU: CLUS_HUMAN - Also known as APOJ From Homo sapiens (Human).
   3015..3239    +  polyA_signal   bGH poly(A) signal: bovine growth hormone polyadenylation signal
   3243..3264    +  promoter       SV40 promoter (fragment): SV40 enhancer and early promoter
   3285..3518    +  rep_origin     f1 ori (fragment) (sequence partly withheld): f1 bacteriophage origin of replication; arrow indicates direction of (+) strand synthesis
   3523..3570    +  protein_bind   FRT: FLP-mediated recombination occurs in the 8-bp core sequence TCTAGAAA (Turan and Bode, 2011). FLP recombinase from the Saccharomyces cerevisiae 2μ plasmid
   3595..3798    +  promoter       SV40 promoter: SV40 early promoter
   3809..4405    +  CDS            PuroR: puromycin N-acetyltransferase; pac from Streptomyces alboniger; confers resistance to puromycin
   4532..4616    +  CDS            large T antigen (fragment): large T antigen from SV40 (simian virus 40)
   4639..4760    +  polyA_signal   SV40 poly(A) signal: SV40 polyadenylation signal
   4770..4821    +  polyA_signal   SV40 poly(A) signal (fragment): SV40 polyadenylation signal
   4839..4862    +  misc_feature   MCS (fragment): pBluescript multiple cloning site
   5263..5394    +  CDS            FP (fragment): FP25_NPVAC - Experimental evidence at protein level: Swiss-Prot protein existence level 1. From Autographa californica nuclear polyhedrosis virus (AcMNPV).
   5411..5429    -  promoter       T3 promoter: promoter for bacteriophage T3 RNA polymerase
   5474..5490    -  protein_bind   lac operator: The lac repressor binds to the lac operator to inhibit transcription in E. coli. This inhibition can be relieved by adding lactose or isopropyl-β-D-thiogalactopyranoside (IPTG). lac repressor encoded by lacI
   5498..5528    -  promoter       lac promoter: promoter for the E. coli lac operon
   5543..5564    -  protein_bind   CAP binding site: CAP binding activates transcription in the presence of cAMP. E. coli catabolite activator protein
   5577..5669    -  CDS            lacI (fragment): lac repressor; lacI; The lac repressor binds to the lac operator to inhibit transcription in E. coli. This inhibition can be relieved by adding lactose or isopropyl-β-D-thiogalactopyranoside (IPTG).
   5852..6440    -  rep_origin     ori: high-copy-number ColE1/pMB1/pBR322/pUC origin of replication
   6611..7471    -  CDS            AmpR: β-lactamase; bla; confers resistance to ampicillin, carbenicillin, and related antibiotics
   7472..7576    -  promoter       AmpR promoter: bla
>Addgene plasmid #215394 | pB-T-PAF-Clu AB2 | addgene full sequence | sequence record 431812 | Addgene NGS Result
AAATTGTAAACGTTAATATTTTGTTAAAATTCGCGTTAAATTTTTGTTAAATCAGCTCACTTTTTAACCA
ATAGGCCGAAATCGGCAAAATCCCTTATAAATCAAAAGAATAGACCGAGATAGGGT
[37 nt withheld, positions 127-163]
AAAGAACGTGGACTCCAACGTCAAAGG
[49 nt withheld, positions 191-239]
T
[91 nt withheld, positions 241-331]
G
[124 nt withheld, positions 333-456]
CCCATTCGCCATTCAGGCTGCGCAACTGTTGGGAAGGGCGATCGGTGCGGGCCTCTTCGCTATTACGCCA
GCTGGCGAAAGGGGGATGTGCTGCAAGGCGATTAAGTTGGGTAACGCCAGGGTTTTCCCAGTCACGACGT
TGTAAAACGACGGCCAGTGAATTGTAATACGACTCACTATAGGGCGAATTGGAGCTCGGTACTCACGACA
GCAGGCTGAATAATAAAAAAATTAGAAACTATTATTTAACCCTAGAAAGATAATCATATTGTGACGTACG
TTAAAGATAATCATGCGTAAAATTGACGCATGTGTTTTATCGGTCTGTATATCGAGGTTTATTTATTAAT
TTGAATAGATATTAAGTTTTATTATATTTACACTTACATACTAATAATAAATTCAACAAACAATTTATTT
ATGTTTATTTATTTATTAAAAAAAAACAAAAACTCAAAATTTCTTCTATAAAGTAACAAAACTTTTAAAC
ATTCTCTCTTTTACAAAAATAAACTTATTTTGTACTTTAAAAACAGTCATGTTGTATTATAAAATAAGTA
ATTAGCTTAACCTATACATAATAGAAACAAATTATACTTATTAGTCAGTCAGAAACAACTTTGGCACATA
TCAATATTATGCTCTCGTTAATTAACTCGAGGGATCCAAGCTGGCCGCACGTCTCCCTATCAGTGATAGA
GAAGTCGACACGTCTCGAGCTCCCTATCAGTGATAGAGAAGGTACGTCTAGAACGTCTCCCTATCAGTGA
TAGAGAAGTCGACACGTCTCGAGCTCCCTATCAGTGATAGAGAAGGTACGTCTAGAACGTCTCCCTATCA
GTGATAGAGAAGTCGACACGTCTCGAGCTCCCTATCAGTGATAGAGAAGGTACGTCTAGAACGTCTCCCT
ATCAGTGATAGAGAAGTCGACACGTCTCGAGTTCCCTATCAGTGATAGAGAAGGTACCCCCTATATAAGC
AGAGCTCGTTTAGTGAACCGTCAGATCGCCTGGAGACGCCATCCACGCTGTTTTGACCTCCATAGAAGAC
ACCGGGACCGATCCAGCCTCCGCGGTGGCGGCCATCACAAGTTTGTACAGCTAGCCACCATGATGAAGAC
TCTGCTGCTGTTTGTGGGGCTGCTGCTGACCTGGGAGAGTGGGCAGGTCCTGGGGGACCAGACGGTCTCA
GACAATGAGCTCCAGGAAATGTCCAATCAGGGAAGTAAGTACGTCAATAAGGAAATTCAAAATGCTGTCA
ACGGGGTGAAACAGATAAAGACTCTCATAGAAAAAACAAACGAAGAGCGCAAGACACTGCTCAGCAACCT
AGAAGAAGCCAAGAAGAAGAAAGAGGATGCCCTAAATGAGACCAGGGAATCAGAGACAAAGCTGAAGGAG
CTCCCAGGAGTGTGCAATGAGACCATGATGGCCCTCTGGGAAGAGTGTAAGCCCTGCCTGAAACAGACCT
GCATGAAGTTCTACGCACGCGTCTGCAGAAGTGGCTCAGGCCTGGTTGGCCGCCAGCTTGAGGAGTTCCT
GAACCAGAGCTCGCCCTTCTACTTCTGGATGAATGGTGACCGCATCGACTCCCTGCTGGAGAACGACCGG
CAGCAGACGCACATGCTGGATGTCATGCAGGACCACTTCAGCCGCGCGTCCAGCATCATAGACGAGCTCT
TCCAGGACAGGTTCTTCACCCGGGAGCCCCAGGATACCTACCACTACCTGCCCTTCAGCCTGCCCCACCG
GAGGCCTCACTTCTTCTTTCCCAAGTCCCGCATCGTCCGCAGCTTGATGCCCTTCTCTCCGTACGAGCCC
CTGAACTTCCACGCCATGTTCCAGCCCTTCCTTGAGATGATACACGAGGCTCAGCAGGCCATGGACATCC
ACTTCCATAGCCCGGCCTTCCAGCACCCGCCAACAGAATTCATACGAGAAGGCGACGATGACCGGACTGT
GTGCCGGGAGATCCGCCACAACTCCACGGGCTGCCTGCGGATGAAGGACCAGTGTGACAAGTGCCGGGAG
ATCTTGTCTGTGGACTGTTCCACCAACAACCCCTCCCAGGCTAAGCTGCGGCGGGAGCTCGACGAATCCC
TCCAGGTCGCTGAGAGGTTGACCAGGAAATACAACGAGCTGCTAAAGTCCTACCAGTGGAAGATGCTCAA
CACCTCCTCCTTGCTGGAGCAGCTGAACGAGCAGTTTAACTGGGTGTCCCGGCTGGCAAACCTCACGCAA
GGCGAAGACCAGTACTATCTGCGGGTCACCACGAAGGCTTCCCACACTTCTGACTCGGACGTTCCTTCCG
GTGTCACTGAGGTGGTCGTGAAGCTCTTTGACTCTGATCCCATCACTGTGACGGTCCCTGTAGAAGTCTC
CAGGAAGAACCCTAAATTTATGGAGACCGTGGCGGAGAAAGCGCTGCAGGAATACCGCAAAAAGCACCGG
GAGGAGTGAGCGGCCGCATAGATAACTGATCCAGTGTGCTGGGCTACGATGCATGGGCCCCCTAGGTCGA
GTCTAGAGGGCCCGTTTAAACCCGCTGATCAGCCTCGACTGTGCCTTCTAGTTGCCAGCCATCTGTTGTT
TGCCCCTCCCCCGTGCCTTCCTTGACCCTGGAAGGTGCCACTCCCACTGTCCTTTCCTAATAAAATGAGG
AAATTGCATCGCATTGTCTGAGTAGGTGTCATTCTATTCTGGGGGGTGGGGTGGGGCAGGACAGCAAGGG
GGAGGATTGGGAAGACAATAGCAGGCATGCTGGGGATGCGGTGGGCTCTATGGCTTCTGAGGCGGAAAGA
ACCAGCTGGGGCTCTAGGGGGTATCCCC
[124 nt withheld, positions 3285-3408]
C
[91 nt withheld, positions 3410-3500]
AGGGTGATGGTTCACGTACCTAGAAGTTCCTATTCCGAAGTTCCTATTCTCTAGAAAGTATAGGAACTTC
CTTGGCCAAAAAGACCGGTACCAGGCAGGCAGAAGTATGCAAAGCATGCATCTCAATTAGTCAGCAACCA
TAGTCCCGCCCCTAACTCCGCCCATCCCGCCCCTAACTCCGCCCAGTTCCGCCCATTCTCCGCCCCATGG
CTGACTAATTTTTTTTATTTATGCAGAGGCCGAGGCCGCCTCGGCCTCTGAGCTATTCCAGAAGTAGTGA
GGAGGCTTTTTTGGAGGCTACCATGGGTACCGAGTACAAGCCCACGGTGCGCCTCGCCACCCGCGACGAC
GTCCCCCGGGCCGTACGCACCCTCGCCGCCGCGTTCGCCGACTACCCCGCCACGCGCCACACCGTCGACC
CGGACCGCCACATCGAGCGGGTCACCGAGCTGCAAGAACTCTTCCTCACGCGCGTCGGGCTCGACATCGG
CAAGGTGTGGGTCGCGGACGACGGCGCCGCGGTGGCGGTCTGGACCACGCCGGAGAGCGTCGAAGCGGGG
GCGGTGTTCGCCGAGATCGGCCCGCGCATGGCCGAGTTGAGCGGTTCCCGGCTGGCCGCGCAGCAACAGA
TGGAAGGCCTCCTGGCGCCGCACCGGCCCAAGGAGCCCGCGTGGTTCCTGGCCACCGTCGGCGTCTCGCC
CGACCACCAGGGCAAGGGTCTGGGCAGCGCCGTCGTGCTCCCCGGAGTGGAGGCGGCCGAGCGCGCCGGG
GTGCCCGCCTTCCTGGAGACCTCCGCGCCCCGCAACCTCCCCTTCTACGAGCGGCTCGGCTTCACCGTCA
CCGCCGACGTCGAGGTGCCCGAAGGACCGCGCACCTGGTGCATGACCCGCAAGCCCGGTGCCTGACGCCC
GCCCCACGACCCGCAGCGCCCGACCGAAAGGAGCGCACGACCCCATGGCTCCGACCGAAGCCACCCGGGG
CGGCCCCGCCGACCCCGCACCCGCCCCCGAGGCCCACCGACTCTAGATAACTGATCATAATCAGCCATAC
CACATTTGTAGAGGTTTTACTTGCTTTAAAAAACCTCCCACACCTCCCCCTGAACCTGAAACATAAAATG
AATGCAATTGTTGTTGTTAACTTGTTTATTGCAGCTTATAATGGTTACAAATAAAGCAATAGCATCACAA
ATTTCACAAATAAAGCATTTTTTTCACTGCATTCTAGTTGTGGTTTGTCCAAACTCATCAATGTATCTTA
ACGCTCGAGTGCATTCTAGTTGTGGTTTGTCCAAACTCATCAATGTATCTTATCATGTCTGTATACCGTC
GACCTCTAGCTGCAGGAATTCGATATCAAGCTCTAGCCAACAAGCTCGTCATCGCTTTGCAGAAGAGCAG
AGAGGATATGCTCATCGTCTAAAGAACTACCCATTTTATTATATATTAGTCACGATATCTATAACAAGAA
AATATATATATAATAAGTTATCACGTAAGTAGAACATGAAATAACAATATAATTATCGTATGAGTTAAAT
CTTAAAAGTCACGTAAAAGATAATCATGCGTCATTTTGACTCACGCGGTCGTTATAGTTCAAAATCAGTG
ACACTTACCGCATTGACAAGCACGCCTCACGGGAGCTCCAAGCGGCGACTGAGATGTCCTAAATGCACAG
CGACGGATTCGCGCTATTTAGAAAGAGAGAGCAATATTTCAAGAATGCATGCGTCAATTTTACGCAGACT
ATCTTTCTAGGGTTAAAAAAGATTTGCGCTTTACTCGACCTAAACTTTAAACACGTCATAGAATCTTCGT
TTGACAAAAACCACATTGTGGCCAAGCTGTGTGACGCGACGCGCGCTAAAGAATGGCAAACCAAGTCGCG
CGAGGTACCAGCTTTTGTTCCCTTTAGTGAGGGTTAATTTCGAGCTTGGCGTAATCATGGTCATAGCTGT
TTCCTGTGTGAAATTGTTATCCGCTCACAATTCCACACAACATACGAGCCGGAAGCATAAAGTGTAAAGC
CTGGGGTGCCTAATGAGTGAGCTAACTCACATTAATTGCGTTGCGCTCACTGCCCGCTTTCCAGTCGGGA
AACCTGTCGTGCCAGCTGCATTAATGAATCGGCCAACGCGCGGGGAGAGGCGGTTTGCGTATTGGGCGCT
CTTCCGCTTCCTCGCTCACTGACTCGCTGCGCTCGGTCGTTCGGCTGCGGCGAGCGGTATCAGCTCACTC
AAAGGCGGTAATACGGTTATCCACAGAATCAGGGGATAACGCAGGAAAGAACATGTGAGCAAAAGGCCAG
CAAAAGGCCAGGAACCGTAAAAAGGCCGCGTTGCTGGCGTTTTTCCATAGGCTCCGCCCCCCTGACGAGC
ATCACAAAAATCGACGCTCAAGTCAGAGGTGGCGAAACCCGACAGGACTATAAAGATACCAGGCGTTTCC
CCCTGGAAGCTCCCTCGTGCGCTCTCCTGTTCCGACCCTGCCGCTTACCGGATACCTGTCCGCCTTTCTC
CCTTCGGGAAGCGTGGCGCTTTCTCATAGCTCACGCTGTAGGTATCTCAGTTCGGTGTAGGTCGTTCGCT
CCAAGCTGGGCTGTGTGCACGAACCCCCCGTTCAGCCCGACCGCTGCGCCTTATCCGGTAACTATCGTCT
TGAGTCCAACCCGGTAAGACACGACTTATCGCCACTGGCAGCAGCCACTGGTAACAGGATTAGCAGAGCG
AGGTATGTAGGCGGTGCTACAGAGTTCTTGAAGTGGTGGCCTAACTACGGCTACACTAGAAGAACAGTAT
TTGGTATCTGCGCTCTGCTGAAGCCAGTTACCTTCGGAAAAAGAGTTGGTAGCTCTTGATCCGGCAAACA
AACCACCGCTGGTAGCGGTGGTTTTTTTGTTTGCAAGCAGCAGATTACGCGCAGAAAAAAAGGATCTCAA
GAAGATCCTTTGATCTTTTCTACGGGGTCTGACGCTCAGTGGAACGAAAACTCACGTTAAGGGATTTTGG
TCATGAGATTATCAAAAAGGATCTTCACCTAGATCCTTTTAAATTAAAAATGAAGTTTTAAATCAATCTA
AAGTATATATGAGTAAACTTGGTCTGACAGTTACCAATGCTTAATCAGTGAGGCACCTATCTCAGCGATC
TGTCTATTTCGTTCATCCATAGTTGCCTGACTCCCCGTCGTGTAGATAACTACGATACGGGAGGGCTTAC
CATCTGGCCCCAGTGCTGCAATGATACCGCGAGACCCACGCTCACCGGCTCCAGATTTATCAGCAATAAA
CCAGCCAGCCGGAAGGGCCGAGCGCAGAAGTGGTCCTGCAACTTTATCCGCCTCCATCCAGTCTATTAAT
TGTTGCCGGGAAGCTAGAGTAAGTAGTTCGCCAGTTAATAGTTTGCGCAACGTTGTTGCCATTGCTACAG
GCATCGTGGTGTCACGCTCGTCGTTTGGTATGGCTTCATTCAGCTCCGGTTCCCAACGATCAAGGCGAGT
TACATGATCCCCCATGTTGTGCAAAAAAGCGGTTAGCTCCTTCGGTCCTCCGATCGTTGTCAGAAGTAAG
TTGGCCGCAGTGTTATCACTCATGGTTATGGCAGCACTGCATAATTCTCTTACTGTCATGCCATCCGTAA
GATGCTTTTCTGTGACTGGTGAGTACTCAACCAAGTCATTCTGAGAATAGTGTATGCGGCGACCGAGTTG
CTCTTGCCCGGCGTCAATACGGGATAATACCGCGCCACATAGCAGAACTTTAAAAGTGCTCATCATTGGA
AAACGTTCTTCGGGGCGAAAACTCTCAAGGATCTTACCGCTGTTGAGATCCAGTTCGATGTAACCCACTC
GTGCACCCAACTGATCTTCAGCATCTTTTACTTTCACCAGCGTTTCTGGGTGAGCAAAAACAGGAAGGCA
AAATGCCGCAAAAAAGGGAATAAGGGCGACACGGAAATGTTGAATACTCATACTCTTCCTTTTTCAATAT
TATTGAAGCATTTATCAGGGTTATTGTCTCATGAGCGGATACATATTTGAATGTATTTAGAAAAATAAAC
AAATAGGGGTTCCGCGCACATTTCCCCGAAAAGTGCCACCT
